Addgene plasmid #79509: pENTR221-mCherry
Purpose: MultiSite Gateway entry clones, second fragment (attL5, attL2) mCherry RFP CDS
Depositing lab: Peter Jon Nelson. Depositing organization: Klinikum der Ludwig Maximilians-Universitaet Muenchen. Publication: A vector platform for the rapid and efficient engineering of stable complex transgenes. Jackel C, Nogueira MS, Ehni N, Kraus C, Ranke J, Dohmann M, Noessner E, Nelson PJ. Sci Rep. 2016 Oct 3;6:34365. doi: 10.1038/srep34365. PubMed 27694838.
Backbone
  Vector backbone: pDONR221-P5P2
  Backbone manufacturer: Thermo Scientific
  Backbone size w/o insert (bp): 4774
  Total vector size (bp): 3320
  Modifications to backbone: Gateway cloned mCherry RFP Insert
  Vector type: Multisite Gateway Entry Clone
Growth in bacteria
  Bacterial resistance: Kanamycin, 50 μg/mL
  Growth temperature: 37°C
  Growth strain: DH5alpha
  Copy number: High Copy
Gene/Insert
  Gene/Insert name: mCherry RFP
  Species: Synthetic
  Insert size (bp): 725
  Promoter: no Promoter
  Cloning method: Gateway Cloning
  Sequencing primers: 5′ M13-FP; 3′ M13-RP
Terms and licenses: Academic/Nonprofit Terms; Industry Terms: Not Available to Industry
Depositor comments: Multisite Gateway Entry Clone for mCherry CDS. Second Fragment for 2 Fragment MultiSite Gateway LR reaction.
How to cite: pENTR221-mCherry was a gift from Peter Jon Nelson (Addgene plasmid # 79509 ; http://n2t.net/addgene:79509 ; RRID:Addgene_79509)
