[The description below was written by a language model from this plasmid's Addgene catalogue record and pLannotate feature annotations shown in this document.]
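Description:
pENTR221-mCherry is a MultiSite Gateway entry clone built by recombining an mCherry coding sequence into the pDONR221-P5P2 donor backbone. The finished plasmid is 3,320 bp, smaller than the listed 4,774 bp empty donor vector because the BP reaction replaces the donor's selection cassette with the much shorter insert of about 725 bp. It is maintained in E. coli at high copy number from a ColE1/pUC-type origin and selected with kanamycin through an aminoglycoside phosphotransferase (KanR) gene.

The payload is the open reading frame for mCherry, a monomeric, rapidly maturing red fluorescent protein derived from Discosoma, recorded here as a synthetic sequence. It sits between attL5 upstream and attL2 downstream, and the record states explicitly that it carries no promoter of its own, so expression depends entirely on what is supplied by the other fragment and the destination vector after recombination. Upstream rrnB T1 and T2 terminators insulate the cassette from read-through transcription in bacteria. A T7 promoter lies just outside attL2, pointing back toward the insert, and short lacI and lacZα fragments are annotated as backbone remnants. M13 forward and reverse primer sites flank the cassette for sequence verification.

The attL5/attL2 pairing defines this clone as the second fragment in a two-fragment MultiSite Gateway LR reaction. It is combined with a first-position entry clone, typically one ending in a site compatible with attL5 and carrying, for example, a promoter or an upstream coding element, and with a destination vector, so that the pieces assemble in a fixed order and orientation. It belongs to a modular vector platform designed for rapid construction of complex stable transgenes, in which it supplies a red fluorescent reporter module.
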