Features (pLannotate 1.2.2; 10 found; start..end, strand, type, name):
    121..213     +  CDS            lacI (fragment): lac repressor; lacI; The lac repressor binds to the lac operator to inhibit transcription in E. coli. This inhibition can be relieved by adding lactose or isopropyl-β-D-thiogalactopyranoside (IPTG).
    268..295     -  terminator     rrnB T2 terminator: transcription terminator T2 from the E. coli rrnB gene
    427..470     +  terminator     rrnB T1 terminator: Escherichia coli rrnB; transcription terminator T1 from the E. coli rrnB gene
    517..553     -  CDS            lacZα (fragment): LacZα fragment of β-galactosidase; lacZ fragment
    570..665     +  protein_bind   attL5: mutant version of attL; recombination site for the Gateway® LR reaction LR Clonase™
    686..1393    +  CDS            mCherry: mCherry is a basic (constitutively fluorescent) red fluorescent protein published in 2004, derived from Discosoma sp.. It is reported to be a very rapidly-maturing monomer with low acid sensitivity.
   1432..1531    -  protein_bind   attL2: mutant version of attL; recombination site for the Gateway® LR reaction LR Clonase™
   1562..1580    -  promoter       T7 promoter: promoter for bacteriophage T7 RNA polymerase
   1714..2523    +  CDS            KanR: aminoglycoside phosphotransferase; aph(3')-Ia; confers resistance to kanamycin in bacteria or G418 (Geneticin®) in eukaryotes
   2670..3258    +  rep_origin     ori: high-copy-number ColE1/pMB1/pBR322/pUC origin of replication
>Addgene plasmid #79509 | pENTR221-mCherry | addgene full sequence | sequence record 178181 | Addgene NGS Result
CTTTCCTGCGTTATCCCCTGATTCTGTGGATAACCGTATTACCGCCTTTGAGTGAGCTGATACCGCTCGC
CGCAGCCGAACGACCGAGCGCAGCGAGTCAGTGAGCGAGGAAGCGGAAGAGCGCCCAATACGCAAACCGC
CTCTCCCCGCGCGTTGGCCGATTCATTAATGCAGCTGGCACGACAGGTTTCCCGACTGGAAAGCGGGCAG
TGAGCGCAACGCAATTAATACGCGTACCGCTAGCCAGGAAGAGTTTGTAGAAACGCAAAAAGGCCATCCG
TCAGGATGGCCTTCTGCTTAGTTTGATGCCTGGCAGTTTATGGCGGGCGTCCTGCCCGCCACCCTCCGGG
CCGTTGCTTCACAACGTTCAAATCCGCTCCCGGCGGATTTGTCCTACTCAGGAGAGCGTTCACCGACAAA
CAACAGATAAAACGAAAGGCCCAGTCTTCCGACTGAGCCTTTCGTTTTATTTGATGCCTGGCAGTTCCCT
ACTCTCGCGTTAACGCTAGCATGGATGTTTTCCCAGTCACGACGTTGTAAAACGACGGCCAGTCTTAAGC
TCGGGCCCCAAATAATGATTTTATTTTGACTGATAGTGACCTGTTCGTTGCAACAAATTGATGAGCAATG
CTTTTTTATAATGCCAACTTTGTATACAAAAGTTGTAGCAGCCACCATGTCTAGAATGGTGAGCAAGGGC
GAGGAGGATAACATGGCCATCATCAAGGAGTTCATGCGCTTCAAGGTGCACATGGAGGGCTCCGTGAACG
GCCACGAGTTCGAGATCGAGGGCGAGGGCGAGGGCCGCCCCTACGAGGGCACCCAGACCGCCAAGCTGAA
GGTGACCAAGGGTGGCCCCCTGCCCTTCGCCTGGGACATCCTGTCCCCTCAGTTCATGTACGGCTCCAAG
GCCTACGTGAAGCACCCCGCCGACATCCCCGACTACTTGAAGCTGTCCTTCCCCGAGGGCTTCAAGTGGG
AGCGCGTGATGAACTTCGAGGACGGCGGCGTGGTGACCGTGACCCAGGACTCCTCCCTGCAGGACGGCGA
GTTCATCTACAAGGTGAAGCTGCGCGGCACCAACTTCCCCTCCGACGGCCCCGTAATGCAGAAGAAGACC
ATGGGCTGGGAGGCCTCCTCCGAGCGGATGTACCCCGAGGACGGCGCCCTGAAGGGCGAGATCAAGCAGA
GGCTGAAGCTGAAGGACGGCGGCCACTACGACGCTGAGGTCAAGACCACCTACAAGGCCAAGAAGCCCGT
GCAGCTGCCCGGCGCCTACAACGTCAACATCAAGTTGGACATCACCTCCCACAACGAGGACTACACCATC
GTGGAACAGTACGAACGCGCCGAGGGCCGCCACTCCACCGGCGGCATGGACGAGCTGTACAAGTAAACTA
GCTAGGTAGCTAGAGGATCTTTGTGAAGGCAACCCAGCTTTCTTGTACAAAGTTGGCATTATAAGAAAGC
ATTGCTTATCAATTTGTTGCAACGAACAGGTCACTATCAGTCAAAATAAAATCATTATTTGCCATCCAGC
TGCAGGGCGGCCGCGATATCCCCTATAGTGAGTCGTATTACATGGTCATAGCTGTTTCCTGGCAGCTCTG
GCCCGTGTCTCAAAATCTCTGATGTTACATTGCACAAGATAAAAATATATCATCATGAACAATAAAACTG
TCTGCTTACATAAACAGTAATACAAGGGGTGTTATGAGCCATATTCAACGGGAAACGTCGAGGCCGCGAT
TAAATTCCAACATGGATGCTGATTTATATGGGTATAAATGGGCTCGCGATAATGTCGGGCAATCAGGTGC
GACAATCTATCGCTTGTATGGGAAGCCCGATGCGCCAGAGTTGTTTCTGAAACATGGCAAAGGTAGCGTT
GCCAATGATGTTACAGATGAGATGGTCAGACTAAACTGGCTGACGGAATTTATGCCTCTTCCGACCATCA
AGCATTTTATCCGTACTCCTGATGATGCATGGTTACTCACCACTGCGATCCCCGGAAAAACAGCATTCCA
GGTATTAGAAGAATATCCTGATTCAGGTGAAAATATTGTTGATGCGCTGGCAGTGTTCCTGCGCCGGTTG
CATTCGATTCCTGTTTGTAATTGTCCTTTTAACAGCGATCGCGTATTTCGTCTCGCTCAGGCGCAATCAC
GAATGAATAACGGTTTGGTTGATGCGAGTGATTTTGATGACGAGCGTAATGGCTGGCCTGTTGAACAAGT
CTGGAAAGAAATGCATAAACTTTTGCCATTCTCACCGGATTCAGTCGTCACTCATGGTGATTTCTCACTT
GATAACCTTATTTTTGACGAGGGGAAATTAATAGGTTGTATTGATGTTGGACGAGTCGGAATCGCAGACC
GATACCAGGATCTTGCCATCCTATGGAACTGCCTCGGTGAGTTTTCTCCTTCATTACAGAAACGGCTTTT
TCAAAAATATGGTATTGATAATCCTGATATGAATAAATTGCAGTTTCATTTGATGCTCGATGAGTTTTTC
TAATCAGAATTGGTTAATTGGTTGTAACACTGGCAGAGCATTACGCTGACTTGACGGGACGGCGCAAGCT
CATGACCAAAATCCCTTAACGTGAGTTACGCGTCGTTCCACTGAGCGTCAGACCCCGTAGAAAAGATCAA
AGGATCTTCTTGAGATCCTTTTTTTCTGCGCGTAATCTGCTGCTTGCAAACAAAAAAACCACCGCTACCA
GCGGTGGTTTGTTTGCCGGATCAAGAGCTACCAACTCTTTTTCCGAAGGTAACTGGCTTCAGCAGAGCGC
AGATACCAAATACTGTTCTTCTAGTGTAGCCGTAGTTAGGCCACCACTTCAAGAACTCTGTAGCACCGCC
TACATACCTCGCTCTGCTAATCCTGTTACCAGTGGCTGCTGCCAGTGGCGATAAGTCGTGTCTTACCGGG
TTGGACTCAAGACGATAGTTACCGGATAAGGCGCAGCGGTCGGGCTGAACGGGGGGTTCGTGCACACAGC
CCAGCTTGGAGCGAACGACCTACACCGAACTGAGATACCTACAGCGTGAGCTATGAGAAAGCGCCACGCT
TCCCGAAGGGAGAAAGGCGGACAGGTATCCGGTAAGCGGCAGGGTCGGAACAGGAGAGCGCACGAGGGAG
CTTCCAGGGGGAAACGCCTGGTATCTTTATAGTCCTGTCGGGTTTCGCCACCTCTGACTTGAGCGTCGAT
TTTTGTGATGCTCGTCAGGGGGGCGGAGCCTATGGAAAAACGCCAGCAACGCGGCCTTTTTACGGTTCCT
GGCCTTTTGCTGGCCTTTTGCTCACATGTT
